Addgene plasmid #178795: pJH3113
Purpose: Pgref-1KPC-1 mini-gene unc-54 3' UTR C.elegans neuron and tissue expression of KPC-1
Depositing lab: Mei Zhen. Depositing organization: Sinai Health System. Publication: A Caenorhabditis elegans developmental decision requires insulin signaling-mediated neuron-intestine communication. Hung WL, Wang Y, Chitturi J, Zhen M. Development. 2014 Apr;141(8):1767-79. doi: 10.1242/dev.103846. Epub 2014 Mar 26. PubMed 24671950.
Backbone
  Vector backbone: pBSK
  Backbone manufacturer: stratagene
  Backbone size w/o insert (bp): 7450
  Total vector size (bp): 10202
  Vector type: Worm Expression
Growth in bacteria
  Bacterial resistance: Ampicillin, 100 μg/mL
  Growth temperature: 37°C
  Growth strain: DH5alpha
  Copy number: High Copy
Gene/Insert
  Gene/Insert name: KPC-1
  Species: C. elegans (nematode)
  Insert size (bp): 2752
  Entrez Gene: kpc-1 (a.k.a. CELE_F11A6.1)
  Promoter: Prgef-1
  Cloning method: Restriction Enzyme; 5′ cloning site XmaI (not destroyed); 3′ cloning site EagI (not destroyed)
  Sequencing primers: 5′ GGCTGCAGgaATGTCAAATATCAG; 3′ ggtaccTTAATATAAAATCTGG
Terms and licenses: Academic/Nonprofit Terms; Industry Terms: Not Available to Industry
How to cite: pJH3113 was a gift from Mei Zhen (Addgene plasmid # 178795 ; http://n2t.net/addgene:178795 ; RRID:Addgene_178795)
