[The description below was written by a language model from this plasmid's Addgene catalogue record and pLannotate feature annotations shown in this document.]
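Description:
pJH3113 is a C. elegans expression plasmid built on a pBluescript-type (pBSK) backbone and totalling about 10.2 kb. It is maintained in E. coli as a high-copy plasmid through a ColE1/pUC origin and selected with ampicillin via the bla gene under its own promoter. An M13/f1-type phage origin and remnants of the lac promoter/operator and lacZα region are also present. These, along with short fragments annotated as lacI, rop, bom and RSF ori, are backbone leftovers with no role in the worm.

The payload is a kpc-1 "mini-gene" of roughly 2.75 kb, cloned between XmaI and EagI sites. kpc-1 encodes a furin-like proprotein convertase that cleaves substrates at RX(K/R)R motifs and is implicated in dendrite branching, neuronal positioning and axon guidance. In both the depositor and the sequencing-derived records, the coding region is annotated as a long block followed, after a short gap, by a smaller kpc-1 segment. This fits a retained intron, as the mini-gene designation would suggest. According to the catalogue, expression is driven by the rgef-1 promoter, commonly used as a pan-neuronal driver, and terminated by the unc-54 3' UTR. Neither element is annotated in the feature tables. The roughly 3.5 kb unannotated stretch upstream of kpc-1 and the region downstream of it are where they would be expected. A short downstream hit to aex-5 (kpc-3) is probably an annotation artefact.

The plasmid is intended for transgenic expression of KPC-1 in worm neurons, for example in tissue-specific rescue experiments. The associated study examined insulin signalling and neuron–intestine communication in a developmental decision.
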