Features (pLannotate 1.2.2; 17 found; start..end, strand, type, name):
      1..93      +  CDS            lacI (fragment): lac repressor; lacI; The lac repressor binds to the lac operator to inhibit transcription in E. coli. This inhibition can be relieved by adding lactose or isopropyl-β-D-thiogalactopyranoside (IPTG).
    106..127     +  protein_bind   CAP binding site: CAP binding activates transcription in the presence of cAMP. E. coli catabolite activator protein
    142..172     +  promoter       lac promoter: promoter for the E. coli lac operon
    180..196     +  protein_bind   lac operator: The lac repressor binds to the lac operator to inhibit transcription in E. coli. This inhibition can be relieved by adding lactose or isopropyl-β-D-thiogalactopyranoside (IPTG). lac repressor encoded by lacI
    257..273     -  misc_feature   MCS (fragment): pUC18/19 multiple cloning site
   3730..3751    +  misc_feature   MCS (fragment): pBluescript multiple cloning site
   3750..6251    +  CDS            kpc-1: FKPC1_CAEEL - Experimental evidence at protein level: Swiss-Prot protein existence level 1. Furin-like protease which cleaves proproteins at the RX(K/R)R consensus motif (PubMed:24671950). During neuronal development, regulates the formation and extension of dendrite branches and cellular positioning of various type of neurons (PubMed:23932402, PubMed:25232734, PubMed:26974341, PubMed:28846083). Together with chin- 1 and cdc-42, plays a role in the development of the neuropil and is required for the guidance of axons from neurons, including SubL pioneer neurons and AIY interneurons, into the n
   6310..6498    +  CDS            kpc-1 (fragment): FKPC1_CAEEL - Experimental evidence at protein level: Swiss-Prot protein existence level 1. Furin-like protease which cleaves proproteins at the RX(K/R)R consensus motif (PubMed:24671950). During neuronal development, regulates the formation and extension of dendrite branches and cellular positioning of various type of neurons (PubMed:23932402, PubMed:25232734, PubMed:26974341, PubMed:28846083). Together with chin- 1 and cdc-42, plays a role in the development of the neuropil and is required for the guidance of axons from neurons, including SubL pioneer neurons and AIY interneurons, into the n
   7097..7192    +  CDS            aex-5 (fragment): AEX5_CAEEL - Also known as kpc-3 From Caenorhabditis elegans.
   7329..7483    +  CDS            lacZα (fragment): LacZα fragment of β-galactosidase; lacZ fragment
   7489..7540    -  misc_feature   bom (fragment): basis of mobility region from pBR322
   7559..7939    +  rep_origin     M13 ori (sequence partly withheld): M13 bacteriophage origin of replication; arrow indicates direction of (+) strand synthesis
   8015..8064    -  misc_feature   bom (fragment): basis of mobility region from pBR322
   8166..8201    -  CDS            rop (fragment): Rop protein, which maintains plasmids at low copy number; rop
   8296..8400    +  promoter       AmpR promoter: bla
   8401..9261    +  CDS            AmpR: β-lactamase; bla; confers resistance to ampicillin, carbenicillin, and related antibiotics
   9432..10020   +  rep_origin     ori: high-copy-number ColE1/pMB1/pBR322/pUC origin of replication
>Addgene plasmid #178795 | pJH3113 | depositor full sequence | sequence record 347049 | pJH3113 sequence 10202 bps
GCGCCCAATACGCAAACCGCCTCTCCCCGCGCGTTGGCCGATTCATTAATGCAGCTGGCACGACAGGTTT
CCCGACTGGAAAGCGGGCAGTGAGCGCAACGCAATTAATGTGAGTTAGCTCACTCATTAGGCACCCCAGG
CTTTACACTTTATGCTTCCGGCTCGTATGTTGTGTGGAATTGTGAGCGGATAACAATTTCACACAGGAAA
CAGCTATGACCATGATTACGAATTCGAATGGCCATGGGACGTCGACAGCTTGCATGCCTGCAGCGTTTCC
GATACCCCCTTATATCAGCACACATTCAGTCATCATACCACAAAATGTTGTGATAGTGATAGGCAAAACT
ACCGTATTTCCTCTATTAATCTTGCATGCAAGACTAATTTTCGATTAACCCGTAGGGGTGCAAGACTAAT
AGAGACTGCAAGACTATTAGAGGCTGAAATACTAATTTTCGTATGCTCAATAATTTTGGAAATTGGCCTA
TTTTTTGTAGAAACTTGATACCGTTTAAACAAGGAAAAATACACACTTTTTAATATTTCATCAATAATTT
GAACGATTTTGTGATTTTAAGTTCAATTTGCCCAAAAAAAGACAATTTTTCTGACGTTACCGCAAAGTAA
TGCTGGTCAGGCAAAAAGAGCGGTGCAAAAATATAAGAGACTGCAATACTAATAGAGGAAATACGGTAAT
TGAATTTTAGTGAAACTTGCGACAGTTTTCCTCATTTTTTTGTTATTCCGGCATACGAGTGTGGCATACG
AGTGAGGTCATCTTTTGTTTCTTCCGTTTCTTCATCGCTTTTGAAAAAAAATGTTGAAGAAAACTTCGTA
GCCGATAGCCGGATAATGTTTGGCACGGCGTTCCAACATATATCATTGGAAATTTTTTAAGATTTTTGCG
AAAAATCACATTCTTCACGATGAGAACACGTTATTGAAGGAATATAAATCAAGAATAACATATAGTTATA
TTTCTCTATTACTTTAACGTTAAATATGAGCAAATTTGAGCATTTTGATTGCGATGAAAAGCAGAATCGA
GTCAACTGAAATCCGTTCAAAAACCTAAGCTCGGTTCGCCCGAAAGTCGATTTTTCCAATAGCCGAACAG
CACTGCTTCTTTATTTTCCAGGTATTTTTGGGGTGTAAGAATTATATCTTCTTTGTTTGGGTATTTACGT
TTCCGAATTCCCTTTCTTGATCTGTCGCTATTTTTCAGAAACCAGAACAGTTTATCCTTTTTCATGAGAA
CCTGAATAGCTCAAAAACCCGTTTAATTTCTTTTCATCATCTCATTTGAAACTTTCCTAGTCTTCTTAAT
GATTTCCAGGCTCCTCCTACATTTGTATCTCAAGATGCATACACTTTATTTCCGCTCCAATTCGAATCAT
CTACTTCTCTTTTTTCTTCAACTTTCTACTTTTTTCCATTCTTTTCTTTCAAATGTTCGACGTCTTCAAG
TGACTGCTCTTCATTCTCCTCATTTTTCTCGAATTTCATTCTTGTCTCTTTTTTGCTCAAAAATGGAAAA
TGAAAGTGACGTGAGATTTGGACGGCGGGACACGGGGGCAGTAGAAGCAGCAAAAAGGAGAGAAAGAGGA
CACAAATAAGAAGAACGAATTCAAAAATAAGCGGAGAGGAGCTATTTCCGTCAATTCTACCTCCCCAATC
TTCATCAATTCGGCTCAATTGAATGACGTCACAGGGAGATAAACCGTTTGGATGAGCGCCGTCCATCACT
GACGCCATCCCGTTTGGGACAAGAAAAGAGAAAAAAGAGCACAAAGTTTTTGGTGACGGATCTTGTCAAT
CATATGAAAGTTGTTCTGATTGATTGTCAGTTTTTTTCCTACTTTTTTGGATTCTATCCACTTCTGAACT
TTTGACAAGTTTCAAACTTTCTGAATCATTTTCTATGCATTTTCCTGGAATTCTTTTTATGTAAAATATG
AAATAGAATGTTTTTGAATTCAAGTTCTGCTTTTTTCTTCTTTTTTGTTCTGTTCGGGCTTGGGTATGCT
TTTTTTAAAAATTATTTTGCACATCGACCAATAAGTGCGCAACTTATAAAATTAATTTATTTTTGTTAAT
TTTTGAAATACTTGTATTGCTTTAAGTGATCTGACCTCGCCCTGAGCTTTCCACGTAGTTATCAAATACA
AATCCTCCAAGGGTAACGTACCTATATTACTGATCTTTATAATAACTTTATCACCTGTCCAGTTCCAGAG
GAATTCTGTTAAGCTTATAGGCACAGAAGGAGTCATTTCTGCTGGTTTTTAATGATCCAAATCTTTATTT
CAAGTAAAAAACTGAACACTTGCGAATAAAACTATCAGATTAACCATTCACCAAAAATGTGTTTGAATCT
AAAACTTTCTCAGTATTCCAAATATAGAAATAAATAACCACGACATTGCTAAAATCTGTCTGAATTGTGT
ACTCCTTACCGTGAAGTAATAATGGATATAATGAATCGTTTGAAATGAATGATCAGCACATTTTTGGTGA
AAGATCACAAATAAGGAATAAGCGACGGAAAATAAAACGATTATTTCGGATCAAAAATTTGTTGAAGATC
ATATACACTCGAGACCAAGATTATTCTAGACAATTTTCAAATTGGCTTCTTTGTTTGCAAATCTTCATAA
TAATCTGTGAAGTTTGGAAATTTGAATTTTTAATCTTTTTTCATAGATTATAGTTTTTATTTCTTTGCAA
AACTATATTAAAAACCGATGCATTGTTTTAGGGAAATTAATGAGCCTTTTGTTCAACACTAAAAACAATA
AAATTAAAATTTTGGCTTCATCATTTGACCTTTTTTAAGTTCGAAAACTTTTCTCGTATTTCTGAACCGC
CAATTTTTTCACACATCTCTAGACTTTTGGTGCCCGTTCCAGAAAGTTAAGTAATTGCTATTCTAAGAAA
GTTCTCAACATTGTTTTTTAGTTCTGATTGAATTCTGATGTTCCAGGAATATATTTTAAATTTAATATTC
TTTGCACTATTTCTATACTAACTAAATAATAAATAGTCTAAGTATGTTCAATGAGAACAAAAAAGCTCTA
TCTATATTTTTCTATCCTATTTCATTTATATCCTTTTCATTTTGAACTCACCAGCTTCTCTTCTTCTTCT
TGTCCATATACTTCTTAAAAGTCTCGAACTTCTCTCTCTCACTCTCCATCAATTTCTTTATGGCTACCGC
TTGCGCTCTGCCGCTTCCGAAGAAAGAAGGCGTTGGCAGAGCTCTCAATTCTATTTTTTCTCGCCGTAGG
CTATCGATTTCTCAGCTTCTCTTCTCTCTTCCTCACTCCACCACCACCACTTCGGGCTTCTTCTTTTCTT
CATTTTCGTCTTCTTCTTCATCCTCTTCTTTTTTTTTCAGTTCCCCCTCACTCCTCCCCTTATATGCGCG
TGCGAGAGGGGTGCAAAAGCAGCGCGCATCCGAGAATTGAAACGAGAAAACGGAGACGCAGCAGCAGTTC
GTCCTCAGAAAAATAGCCAGTAAAAAGAGAAAAAGATAGAGAGAGACCTATCGCATTTTATTTTCAAATT
GCAATTCCTGCAATTCATGTGTGCGTGTGCCCATTTTCAATTCTTCCCGTTATTTTTCAGACCATTACCA
ACGTTCTTTCTAGATCTTGAGACAATCTTCCTTCTGCTCAATCGTTCGTCGTGAAGACGGCATCGACGAC
GACGACGATCAGCAGTAAAGGATCCCCCGGGCTGCAGGAATGTCAAATATCAGTTGGTACCGTCATTGTT
CGGTTCGGCTTCAACTCGTCACACTTGCACTTTTCCTTTTATTAGGCTCCGCCTCTTTAGGCTCCGCCCA
CATTGATGAAGAGTTCGAAGATGACGTCACGACGACAATATCATCGATTGCGTCACCGATGAGGCGGACG
TACACAAATGAGTGGGCGGTGCGGATAGCGGGTGGGAAGGTTGAAGAAGCGAACCGACTGGCGAACAAAT
ACGGGTACACGAATTTGGGTCCGATAATTCCGGGTGACGAGTACTATTTATTCCGTGACGATCGAAAAAA
GAGTCGATCGTCGCGAAAAACGCGAAGCTTATCAGCAAATCAGCTTCAACACGAGGAAGATGTCATGTGG
ATGGAACAGCAAGTGGCGAAGCGGAGAGTGAAAAGAGGATATCGAAGGATTCGACGACATACTGATGATA
ATGATATTTTTGAAGAGGATGATGATGGTACTCAAATTAGCAAGTCGAGAAATAGAAAACATCCGGATCC
GAACGATCCGTTGTGGACTGATATGTGGTATTTGAATCGAGGTGAACATCATTCTGACTCAACAACCCGT
ATGGATCACAATGTAAAAGAAGCCTGGGACCTCGGGTACACAGGAAAAGGAGTCGTCGTCACGATTCTTG
ACGACGGTTTGGAAAGAACTCACCCAGATATTTCTCCGAATTACGATGAACGTGCTTCATATGACGTCAA
CGATCGAGATAATGACCCGATGCCAAGATACGAATTTTCGGATGAAAATCGACATGGAACTCGGTGTGCT
GGAGAAGTTGCGGCGATTTTTAATAATAGTTTATGTATTGTTGGAATAGCTTACAATGCAAATATCGGTG
GAATCAGAATGCTCGATGGTGACGTCACAGATGCCGTCGAAGCCGCTTCCGTTGGGCATAATGCAGATTA
CATTGATATTTATAGCGCATCCTGGGGACCGGATGACGATGGCCGAACCGTCGACGGCCCCGCAAAACTC
ACAAGAAGTGCCTTCGAAAAAGGAATCACCATGGGTCGAAAAGGAAAAGGCTCAATTTTTGTATGGGCAT
CAGGAAATGGAGGAAAAGACGCGGATTCGTGTAATTGTGATGGGTACACCAACTCCATATACACGTTATC
CATATCAAGTGCCACTGAAAATGGAAATATCCCATGGTACTCTGAAGCTTGCAGTAGTACCCTTGCGACT
ACCTACTCTAGTGGAGCAACTGGCGAAAAGATGATCCTAACCACAGATCTACACCACGCGTGCACAAATA
TGCACACGGGGACCAGTGCAAGTGCTCCGTTGGCTGCTGGAATTGTTGCTCTTGCTCTAGAAGCCAACCC
GAATCTCACGTGGCGAGACCTTCAACATATTGTGATACGAACTGCAAAGCCTATCAATTTAAGAGCAGGA
GATTGGACTACAAATGGGGTTGGGAGAAATGTGTCCCATAGTTTTGGTTATGGGTTGATGGATGCTGGAG
CCATGGTGAAGCTGGCAAAGATCTGGAAGAAGGTTGATGAGCAGCATCGGTGCAGGCAGTTTTATCCGTC
GAGATATAAGTGAGTAGTTATCACCCAAATTTATGAAAAATTCCAGAAGTTTCTCGAATTTTGCAAAAGT
TTTCAAAAGTTTCTAAACATTTCTAAAACTTTCCTGCTGTTTTCAGAATTTTTAAGAATTTTCCGTTTTC
AGGAGCTATTAAAATTTTTTTAGACTTTCTAGAAGTTTGTCAAACATTTAAAAATGTTTCCTAATACTCG
AGAAAATTTTAAAAATTTACTGAAAATCCCTGAGATCTTCAAAAATTTTTGACAAGTTTCTAGACGTTTC
TCAAATCTTCCAGAAGTTTATAGAAGTCTACAGAAATTTCCAAAAATTTCTCGATTTTTCCAGAAGTTTC
TAGAAGTTTCAGAAGTTCACACAATTTTCCAGAAATTTCCAGGGACTTCTACGCGTTTTCAGAAGTTTCC
GAAAATTCTAGAAATTGAGAAAATGTTTAGAAATTCCAAAAAACTCCAAGTTTTTAGAAATATCCCCAAC
GGAAACCGCCTTCAACTCCAACTTTACTCCGACGGATGTTATGGTGGAGCCGATGAGAATAAGGTGTCTT
ATGTGGAGCACGTGCAGGCAATCGTCACATTGAAAGCTCCAAAACGTGGAGATTTGCAAATCTACTTGAC
TTCTCCGTCAGGTAATGATTTTGAAAATAAATTTAGGATGTAAAACTGACTTTTTTTAAACCTTCATAAC
TTTTTTTGACGAAAAGCTAGAACATTGGCTCAAAAAGCGAAAATGCTCAGCTGCAAATTTCAAATTTAAA
AAAATTTAAAACGTTCAGGCACAAAATCCACGTTGCTCACAAAAAGAGCACGCGACACATCACGAAGTGG
CTTCACAGATTGGGCTTTCATGACGACCCATAACTGGGGGGAGCAGGCCGCCGGGCTGTGGATTCTGGAA
ATCGATAATGATGGATGGGATGGTGAGTATTGATTTCTGAAAATTCATTGATTTTTAGGAGTGATTATCG
ATTTTTGCAGACGCCGAGCTTGTAAAATGGGAACTCGTGCTCTACGGAACTGATCGGGAAACCGGCGACT
TTGGAGGCCAACATGCTTCACCGTTAGCCGTCAGAAGTGTCCAGATGGAAGCCACGTCATCCGGCACCCA
ATATTCAATTTTCCACGTCATCACTCTTGTCATATTAACATTTTCCCAGATTTTATATTAAGGTACCATG
GTATTGATATCTGAGCTCCGCATCGGCCGCTGTCATCAGATCGCCATCTCGCGCCCGTGCCTCTGACTTC
TAAGTCCAATTACTCTTCAACATCCCTACATGCTCTTTCTCCCTGTGCTCCCACCCCCTATTTTTGTTAT
TATCAAAAAAACTTCTTCTTAATTTCTTTGTTTTTTAGCTTCTTTTAAGTCACCTCTAACAATGAAATTG
TGTAGATTCAAAAATAGAATTAATTCGTAATAAAAAGTCGAAAAAAATTGTGCTCCCTCCCCCCATTAAT
AATAATTCTATCCCAAAATCTACACAATGTTCTGTGTACACTTCTTATGTTTTTTTTACTTCTGATAAAT
TTTTTTTGAAACATCATAGAAAAAACCGCACACAAAATACCTTATCATATGTTACGTTTCAGTTTATGAC
CGCAATTTTTATTTCTTCGCACGTCTGGGCCTCTCATGACGTCAAATCATGCTCATCGTGAAAAAGTTTT
GGAGTATTTTTGGAATTTTTCAATCAAGTGAAAGTTTATGAAATTAATTTTCCTGCTTTTGCTTTTTGGG
GGTTTCCCCTATTGTTTGTCAAGAGTTTCGAGGACGGCGTTTTTCTTGCTAAAATCACAAGTATTGATGA
GCACGATGCAAGAAAGATCGGAAGAAGGTTTGGGTTTGAGGCTCAGTGGAAGGTGAGTAGAAGTTGATAA
TTTGAAAGTGGAGTAGTGTCTATGGGGTTTTTGCCTTAAATGACAGAATACATTCCCAATATACCAAACA
TAACTGTTTCCTACTAGTGGCCACGTGGGCCGTGCACCTTAAGCTTGGCACTGGCCGTCGTTTTACAACG
TCGTGACTGGGAAAACCCTGGCGTTACCCAACTTAATCGCCTTGCAGCACATCCCCCTTTCGCCAGCTGG
CGTAATAGCGAAGAGGCCCGCACCGATCGCCCTTCCCAACAGTTGCGCAGCCTGAATGGCGAATGGCGCC
TGATGCGGTATTTTCTCCTTACGCATCTGTGCGGTATTTCACACCGCATA
[142 nt withheld, positions 7541-7682]
C
[141 nt withheld, positions 7684-7824]
CCTTTGACGTTGGAGTCCACGTTCTTT
[37 nt withheld, positions 7852-7888]
ACCCTATCTCGGGCTATTCTTTTGATTTATAAGGGATTTTGCCGATTTCGGCCTATTGGTTAAAAAATGA
GCTGATTTAACAAAAATTTAACGCGAATTTTAACAAAATATTAACGTTTACAATTTTATGGTGCACTCTC
AGTACAATCTGCTCTGATGCCGCATAGTTAAGCCAGCCCCGACACCCGCCAACACCCGCTGACGCGCCCT
GACGGGCTTGTCTGCTCCCGGCATCCGCTTACAGACAAGCTGTGACCGTCTCCGGGAGCTGCATGTGTCA
GAGGTTTTCACCGTCATCACCGAAACGCGCGAGACGAAAGGGCCTCGTGATACGCCTATTTTTATAGGTT
AATGTCATGATAATAATGGTTTCTTAGACGTCAGGTGGCACTTTTCGGGGAAATGTGCGCGGAACCCCTA
TTTGTTTATTTTTCTAAATACATTCAAATATGTATCCGCTCATGAGACAATAACCCTGATAAATGCTTCA
ATAATATTGAAAAAGGAAGAGTATGAGTATTCAACATTTCCGTGTCGCCCTTATTCCCTTTTTTGCGGCA
TTTTGCCTTCCTGTTTTTGCTCACCCAGAAACGCTGGTGAAAGTAAAAGATGCTGAAGATCAGTTGGGTG
CACGAGTGGGTTACATCGAACTGGATCTCAACAGCGGTAAGATCCTTGAGAGTTTTCGCCCCGAAGAACG
TTTTCCAATGATGAGCACTTTTAAAGTTCTGCTATGTGGCGCGGTATTATCCCGTATTGACGCCGGGCAA
GAGCAACTCGGTCGCCGCATACACTATTCTCAGAATGACTTGGTTGAGTACTCACCAGTCACAGAAAAGC
ATCTTACGGATGGCATGACAGTAAGAGAATTATGCAGTGCTGCCATAACCATGAGTGATAACACTGCGGC
CAACTTACTTCTGACAACGATCGGAGGACCGAAGGAGCTAACCGCTTTTTTGCACAACATGGGGGATCAT
GTAACTCGCCTTGATCGTTGGGAACCGGAGCTGAATGAAGCCATACCAAACGACGAGCGTGACACCACGA
TGCCTGTAGCAATGGCAACAACGTTGCGCAAACTATTAACTGGCGAACTACTTACTCTAGCTTCCCGGCA
ACAATTAATAGACTGGATGGAGGCGGATAAAGTTGCAGGACCACTTCTGCGCTCGGCCCTTCCGGCTGGC
TGGTTTATTGCTGATAAATCTGGAGCCGGTGAGCGTGGGTCTCGCGGTATCATTGCAGCACTGGGGCCAG
ATGGTAAGCCCTCCCGTATCGTAGTTATCTACACGACGGGGAGTCAGGCAACTATGGATGAACGAAATAG
ACAGATCGCTGAGATAGGTGCCTCACTGATTAAGCATTGGTAACTGTCAGACCAAGTTTACTCATATATA
CTTTAGATTGATTTAAAACTTCATTTTTAATTTAAAAGGATCTAGGTGAAGATCCTTTTTGATAATCTCA
TGACCAAAATCCCTTAACGTGAGTTTTCGTTCCACTGAGCGTCAGACCCCGTAGAAAAGATCAAAGGATC
TTCTTGAGATCCTTTTTTTCTGCGCGTAATCTGCTGCTTGCAAACAAAAAAACCACCGCTACCAGCGGTG
GTTTGTTTGCCGGATCAAGAGCTACCAACTCTTTTTCCGAAGGTAACTGGCTTCAGCAGAGCGCAGATAC
CAAATACTGTTCTTCTAGTGTAGCCGTAGTTAGGCCACCACTTCAAGAACTCTGTAGCACCGCCTACATA
CCTCGCTCTGCTAATCCTGTTACCAGTGGCTGCTGCCAGTGGCGATAAGTCGTGTCTTACCGGGTTGGAC
TCAAGACGATAGTTACCGGATAAGGCGCAGCGGTCGGGCTGAACGGGGGGTTCGTGCACACAGCCCAGCT
TGGAGCGAACGACCTACACCGAACTGAGATACCTACAGCGTGAGCTATGAGAAAGCGCCACGCTTCCCGA
AGGGAGAAAGGCGGACAGGTATCCGGTAAGCGGCAGGGTCGGAACAGGAGAGCGCACGAGGGAGCTTCCA
GGGGGAAACGCCTGGTATCTTTATAGTCCTGTCGGGTTTCGCCACCTCTGACTTGAGCGTCGATTTTTGT
GATGCTCGTCAGGGGGGCGGAGCCTATGGAAAAACGCCAGCAACGCGGCCTTTTTACGGTTCCTGGCCTT
TTGCTGGCCTTTTGCTCACATGTTCTTTCCTGCGTTATCCCCTGATTCTGTGGATAACCGTATTACCGCC
TTTGAGTGAGCTGATACCGCTCGCCGCAGCCGAACGACCGAGCGCAGCGAGTCAGTGAGCGAGGAAGCGG
AAGA
