Features (pLannotate 1.2.2; 17 found; start..end, strand, type, name):
      8..116     +  rep_origin     RSF ori (fragment): Plasmids containing the RSF 1030 origin of replication can be propagated in E. coli cells that contain additional plasmids with compatible origins.
    118..210     +  CDS            lacI (fragment): lac repressor; lacI; The lac repressor binds to the lac operator to inhibit transcription in E. coli. This inhibition can be relieved by adding lactose or isopropyl-β-D-thiogalactopyranoside (IPTG).
    223..244     +  protein_bind   CAP binding site: CAP binding activates transcription in the presence of cAMP. E. coli catabolite activator protein
    259..289     +  promoter       lac promoter: promoter for the E. coli lac operon
    297..313     +  protein_bind   lac operator: The lac repressor binds to the lac operator to inhibit transcription in E. coli. This inhibition can be relieved by adding lactose or isopropyl-β-D-thiogalactopyranoside (IPTG). lac repressor encoded by lacI
   3845..3866    +  misc_feature   MCS (fragment): pBluescript multiple cloning site
   3865..6366    +  CDS            kpc-1: FKPC1_CAEEL - Experimental evidence at protein level: Swiss-Prot protein existence level 1. Furin-like protease which cleaves proproteins at the RX(K/R)R consensus motif (PubMed:24671950). During neuronal development, regulates the formation and extension of dendrite branches and cellular positioning of various type of neurons (PubMed:23932402, PubMed:25232734, PubMed:26974341, PubMed:28846083). Together with chin- 1 and cdc-42, plays a role in the development of the neuropil and is required for the guidance of axons from neurons, including SubL pioneer neurons and AIY interneurons, into the n
   6425..6613    +  CDS            kpc-1 (fragment): FKPC1_CAEEL - Experimental evidence at protein level: Swiss-Prot protein existence level 1. Furin-like protease which cleaves proproteins at the RX(K/R)R consensus motif (PubMed:24671950). During neuronal development, regulates the formation and extension of dendrite branches and cellular positioning of various type of neurons (PubMed:23932402, PubMed:25232734, PubMed:26974341, PubMed:28846083). Together with chin- 1 and cdc-42, plays a role in the development of the neuropil and is required for the guidance of axons from neurons, including SubL pioneer neurons and AIY interneurons, into the n
   7151..7303    +  CDS            aex-5 (fragment): AEX5_CAEEL - Also known as kpc-3 From Caenorhabditis elegans.
   7439..7593    +  CDS            lacZα (fragment): LacZα fragment of β-galactosidase; lacZ fragment
   7599..7650    -  misc_feature   bom (fragment): basis of mobility region from pBR322
   7669..8049    +  rep_origin     M13 ori (sequence partly withheld): M13 bacteriophage origin of replication; arrow indicates direction of (+) strand synthesis
   8125..8174    -  misc_feature   bom (fragment): basis of mobility region from pBR322
   8276..8311    -  CDS            rop (fragment): Rop protein, which maintains plasmids at low copy number; rop
   8406..8510    +  promoter       AmpR promoter: bla
   8511..9371    +  CDS            AmpR: β-lactamase; bla; confers resistance to ampicillin, carbenicillin, and related antibiotics
   9542..10130   +  rep_origin     ori: high-copy-number ColE1/pMB1/pBR322/pUC origin of replication
>Addgene plasmid #178795 | pJH3113 | addgene full sequence | sequence record 351473 | Addgene NGS Result
TCCTGCGTTATCCCCTGATTCTGTGGATAACCGTATTACCGCCTTTGAGTGAGCTGATACCGCTCGCCGC
AGCCGAACGACCGAGCGCAGCGAGTCAGTGAGCGAGGAAGCGGAAGAGCGCCCAATACGCAAACCGCCTC
TCCCCGCGCGTTGGCCGATTCATTAATGCAGCTGGCACGACAGGTTTCCCGACTGGAAAGCGGGCAGTGA
GCGCAACGCAATTAATGTGAGTTAGCTCACTCATTAGGCACCCCAGGCTTTACACTTTATGCTTCCGGCT
CGTATGTTGTGTGGAATTGTGAGCGGATAACAATTTCACACAGGAAACAGCTATGACATGATTACGAATT
CGAATGGCCATGGGACGTCGACGCTTGCATGCCTGCAGCGTTTCCGATACCCCCTTATATCAGCACACAT
TCAGTCATCATACCACAAAATGTTGTGATAGTGATAGGCAAAACTACCGTATTTCCTCTATTAATCTTGC
ATGCAAGACTAATTTTCGATTAACCCGTAGGGGTGCAAGACTAATAGAGACTGCAAGACTATTAGAGGCT
GAAATACTAATTTTCGTATGCTCAATAATTTTGGAAATTGGCCTATTTTTTGTAGAAACTTGATACCGTT
TAAACAAGGAAAAATACACACTTTTTAATATTTCATCAATAATTTGAACGATTTTGTGATTTTAAGTTCA
ATTTGCCCAAAAAAAGACAATTTTTCTGACGTTACCGCAAAGTAATGCTGGTCAGGCAAAAAGAGCGGTG
CAAAAATATAAGAGACTGCAATACTAATAGAGGAAATACGGTAATTGAATTTTAGTGAAACTTGCGACAG
TTTTCCTCATTTTTTTGTTATTCCGGCATACGAGTGTGGCATACGAGTGAGGTCATCTTTTGTTTCTTCC
GTTTCTTCATCGCTTTTGAAAAAAAATGTTGAAGAAAACTTCGTAGCCGATAGCCGGATAATGTTTGGCA
CGGCGTTCCAACATATATCATTGGAAATTTTTTAAGATTTTTGCGAAAAATCACATTCTTCACGATGAGA
ACACGTTATTGAAGGAATATAAATCAAGAATAACATATAGTTATATTTCTCTATTACTTTAACGTTAAAT
ATGAGCAAATTTGAGCATTTTGATTGCGATGAAAAGCAGAATCGAGTCAACTGAAATCCGTTCAAAAACC
TAAGCTCGGTTCGCCCGAAAGTCGATTTTTCCAATAGCCGAACAGCACTGCTTCTTTATTTTCCAGGTAT
TTTTGGGGTGTAAGAATTATATCTTCTTTGTTTGGGTATTTACGTTTCCGAATTCCCTTTCTTGATCTGT
CGCTATTTTTCAGAAACCAGAACAGTTTATCCTTTTTCATGAGAACCTGAATAGCTCAAAAACCCGTTTA
ATTTCTTTTCATCATCTCATTTGAAACTTTCCTAGTCTTCTTAATGATTTCCAGGCTCCTCCTACATTTG
TATCTCAAGATGCATACACTTTATTTCCGCTCCAATTCGAATCATCTACTTCTCTTTTTTCTTCAACTTT
CTACTTTTTTCCATTCTTTTCTTTCAAATGTTCGACGTCTTCAAGTGACTGCTCTTCATTCTCCTCATTT
TTCTCGAATTTCATTCTTGTCTCTTTTTTGCTCAAAAATGGAAAATGAAAGTGACGTGAGATTTGGACGG
CGGGACACGGGGGCAGTAGAAGCAGCAAAAAGGAGAGAAAGAGGACACAAATAAGAAGAACGAATTCAAA
AATAAGCGGAGAGGAGCTATTTCCGTCAATTCTACCTCCCCAATCTTCATCAATTCGGCTCAATTGAATG
ACGTCACAGGGAGATAAACCGTTTGGATGAGCGCCGTCCATCACTGACGCCATCCCGTTTGGGACAAGAA
AAGAGAAAAAAGAGCACAAAGTTTTTGGTGACGGATCTTGTCAATCATATGAAAGTTGTTCTGATTGATT
GTCAGTTTTTTTCCTACTTTTTTGGATTCTATCCACTTCTGAACTTTTGACAAGTTTCAAACTTTCTGAA
TCATTTTCTATGCATTTTCCTGGAATTCTTTTTATGTAAAATATGAAATAGAATGTTTTTGAATTCAAGT
TCTGCTTTTTTCTTCTTTTCTGTTCTGTTCGGGCTTGGGTATGCTTTTTTTAAAAATTATTTTGCACATC
GACCAATAAGTGCGCAACTTATAAAATTAATTTATTTTTGTTAATTTTTGAAATACTTGTATTGCTTTAA
GTGATCTGACCTCGCCCTGAGCTTTCCACGTAGTTATCAAATACAAATCCTCCAAGGGTAACGTACCTAT
ATTACTGATCTTTATAATAACTTTATCACCTGTCCAGTTCCAGAGGAATTCTGTTAAGCTTATAGGCACA
GAAGGAGTCATTTCTGCTGGTTTTTAATGATCCAAATCTTTATTTCAAGTAAAAAACTGAACACTTGCGA
ATAAAACTATCAGATTAACCATTCACCAAAAATGTGTTTGAATCTAAAACTTTCTCAGTATTCCAAATAT
AGAAATAAATAACCACGACATTGCTAAAATCTGTCTGAATTGTGTACTCCTTACCGTGAAGTAATAATGG
ATATAATGAATCGTTTGAAATGAATGATCAGCACATTTTTGGTGAAAGATCACAAATAAGGAATAAGCGT
CGGAAAATAAAACGATTATTTCGGATCAAAAATTTGTTGAAGATCATATACACTCGAGACCAAGATTATT
CTAGACAATTTTCAAATTGGCTTCTTTGTTTGCAAATCTTCATAATAATCTGTGAAGTTTGGAAATTTGA
ATTTTTAATCTTTTTTCATAGATTATAGTTTTTATTTCTTTGCAAAACTATATTAAAAACCGATGCATTG
TTTTAGGGAAATTAATGAGCCTTTTGTTCAACACTAAAAACAATAAAATTAAAATTTTGGCTTCATCATT
TGACCTTTTTTAAGTTCGAAAACTTTTCTCGTATTTCTGAACCGCCAATTTTTTCACACATCTCTAGACT
TTTGGTGCCCGTTCCAGAAAGTTAAGTAATTGCTATTCTAAGAAAGTTCTCAACATTGTTTTTTAGTTCT
GATTGAATTCTGATGTTCCAGGAATATATTTTAAATTTAATATTCTTTGCACTATTTCTATACTAACTAA
ATAATAAATAGTCTAAGTATGTTCAATGAGAACAAAAAAGCTCTATCTATATTTTTCTATCCTATTTCAT
TTATATCCTTTTCATTTTGAACTCACCAGCTTCTCTTCTTCTTCTTGTCCATATACTTCTTAAAAGTCTC
GAACTTCTCTCTCTCACTCTCCATCAATTTCTTTATGGCTACCGCTTGCGCTCTGCCGCTTCCGAAGAAA
GAAGGCGTTGGCAGAGCTCTCAATTCTATTTTTTCTCGCCGTAGGCTATCGATTTCTCAGCTTCTCTTCT
CTCTTCCTCACTCCACCACCACCACTTCGGGCTTCTTCTTTTCTTCATTTTCGTCTTCTTCTTCATCCTC
TTCTTTTTTTTTCAGTTCCCCCTCACTCCTCCCCTTATATGCGCGTGCGAGAGGGGTGCAAAAGCAGCGC
GCATCCGAGAATTGAAACGAGAAAACGGAGACGCAGCAGCAGTTCGTCCTCAGAAAAATAGCCAGTAAAA
AGAGAAAAAGATAGAGAGAGACCTATCGCATTTTATTTTCAAATTGCAATTCCTGCAATTCATGTGTGCG
TGTGCCCATTTTCAATTCTTCCCGTTATTTTTCAGACCATTACCAACGTTCTTTCTAGATCTTGAGACAA
TCTTCCTTCTGCTCAATCGTTCGTCGTGAAGACGGCATCGACGACGACGACGATCAGCAGTAAAGGATCC
CCCGGGCTGCAGGAATGTCAAATATCAGTTGGTACCGTCATTGTTCGGTTCGGCTTCAACTCGTCACACT
TGCACTTTTCCTTTTATTAGGCTCCGCCTCTTTAGGCTCCGCCCACATTGATGAAGAGTTCGAAGATGAC
GTCACGACGACAATATCATCGATTGCGTCACCGATGAGGCGGACGTACACAAATGAGTGGGCGGTGCGGA
TAGCGGGTGGGAAGGTTGAAGAAGCGAACCGACTGGCGAACAAATACGGGTACACGAATTTGGGTCCGAT
AATTCCGGGTGACGAGTACTATTTATTCCGTGACGATCGAAAAAAGAGTCGATCGTCGCGAAAAACGCGA
AGCTTATCAGCAAATCAGCTTCAACACGAGGAAGATGTCATGTGGATGGAACAGCAAGTGGCGAAGCGGA
GAGTGAAAAGAGGATATCGAAGGATTCGACGACATACTGATGATAATGATATTTTTGAAGAGGATGATGA
TGGTACTCAAATTAGCAAGTCGAGAAATAGAAAACATCCGGATCCGAACGATCCGTTGTGGACTGATATG
TGGTATTTGAATCGAGGTGAACATCATTCTGACTCAACAACCCGTATGGATCACAATGTAAAAGAAGCCT
GGGACCTCGGGTACACAGGAAAAGGAGTCGTCGTCACGATTCTTGACGACGGTTTGGAAAGAACTCACCC
AGATATTTCTCCGAATTACGATGAACGTGCTTCATATGACGTCAACGATCGAGATAATGACCCGATGCCA
AGATACGAATTTTCGGATGAAAATCGACATGGAACTCGGTGTGCTGGAGAAGTTGCGGCGATTTTTAATA
ATAGTTTATGTATTGTTGGAATAGCTTACAATGCAAATATCGGTGGAATCAGAATGCTCGATGGTGACGT
CACAGATGCCGTCGAAGCCGCTTCCGTTGGGCATAATGCAGATTACATTGATATTTATAGCGCATCCTGG
GGACCGGATGACGATGGCCGAACCGTCGACGGCCCCGCAAAACTCACAAGAAGTGCCTTCGAAAAAGGAA
TCACCATGGGTCGAAAAGGAAAAGGCTCAATTTTTGTATGGGCATCAGGAAATGGAGGAAAAGACGCGGA
TTCGTGTAATTGTGATGGGTACACCAACTCCATATACACGTTATCCATATCAAGTGCCACTGAAAATGGA
AATATCCCATGGTACTCTGAAGCTTGCAGTAGTACCCTTGCGACTACCTACTCTAGTGGAGCAACTGGCG
AAAAGATGATCCTAACCACAGATCTACACCACGCGTGCACAAATATGCACACGGGGACCAGTGCAAGTGC
TCCGTTGGCTGCTGGAATTGTTGCTCTTGCTCTAGAAGCCAACCCGAATCTCACGTGGCGAGACCTTCAA
CATATTGTGATACGAACTGCAAAGCCTATCAATTTAAGAGCAGGAGATTGGACTACAAATGGGGTTGGGA
GAAATGTGTCCCATAGTTTTGGTTATGGGTTGATGGATGCTGGAGCCATGGTGAAGCTGGCAAAGATCTG
GAAGAAGGTTGATGAGCAGCATCGGTGCAGGCAGTTTTATCCGTCGAGATATAAGTGAGTAGTTATCACC
CAAATTTATGAAAAATTCCAGAAGTTTCTCGAATTTTGCAAAAGTTTTCAAAAGTTTCTAAACATTTCTA
AAACTTTCCTGCTGTTTTCAGAATTTTTAAGAATTTTCCGTTTTCAGGAGCTATTAAAATTTTTTTAGAC
TTTCTAGAAGTTTGTCAAACATTTAAAAATGTTTCCTAATACTCGAGAAAATTTTAAAAATTTACTGAAA
ATCCCTGAGATCTTCAAAAATTTTTGACAAGTTTCTAGACGTTTCTCAAATCTTCCAGAAGTTTATAGAA
GTCTACAGAAATTTCCAAAAATTTCTCGATTTTTCCAGAAGTTTCTAGAAGTTTCAGAAGTTCACACAAT
TTTCCAGAAATTTCCAGGGACTTCTACGCGTTTTCAGAAGTTTCCGAAAATTCTAGAAATTGAGAAAATG
TTTAGAAATTCCAAAAAACTCCAAGTTTTTAGAAATATCCCCAACGGAAACCGCCTTCAACTCCAACTTT
ACTCCGACGGATGTTATGGTGGAGCCGATGAGAATAAGGTGTCTTATGTGGAGCACGTGCAGGCAATCGT
CACATTGAAAGCTCCAAAACGTGGAGATTTGCAAATCTACTTGACTTCTCCGTCAGGTAATGATTTTGAA
AATAAATTTAGGATGTAAAACTGACTTTTTTTAAACCTTCATAACTTTTTTTGACGAAAAGCTAGAACAT
TGGCTCAAAAAGCGAAAATGCTCAGCTGCAAATTTCAAATTTAAAAAAATTTAAAACGTTCAGGCACAAA
ATCCACGTTGCTCACAAAAAGAGCACGCGACACATCACGAAGTGGCTTCACAGATTGGGCTTTCATGACG
ACCCATAACTGGGGGGAGCAGGCCGCCGGGCTGTGGATTCTGGAAATCGATAATGATGGATGGGATGGTG
AGTATTGATTTCTGAAAATTCATTGATTTTTAGGAGTGATTATCGATTTTTGCAGACGCCGAGCTTGTAA
AATGGGAACTCGTGCTCTACGGAACTGATCGGGAAACCGGCGACTTTGGAGGCCAACATGCTTCACCGTT
AGCCGTCAGAAGTGTCCAGATGGAAGCCACGTCATCCGGCACCCAATATTCAATTTTCCACGTCATCACT
CTTGTCATATTAACATTTTCCCAGATTTTATATTCCTAAGGTACCATGGTATTGATATCTGAGCTCCGCA
TCGGCCGCTGTCATCAGATCGCCATCTCGCGCCCGTGCCTCTGACTTCTAAGTCCAATTACTCTTCAACA
TCCCTACATGCTCTTTCTCCCTGTGCTCCCACCCCCTATTTTTGTTATTATCAAAAAACTTCTCTTAATT
TCTTTGTTTTTTAGCTTCTTTTAAGTCACCTCTAACAATGAAATTGTGTAGATTCAAAAATAGAATTAAT
TCGTAATAAAAAGTCGAAAAAAATTGTGCTCCCTCCCCCCATTAATAATAATTCTATCCCAAAATCTACA
CAATGTTCTGTGTACACTTCTTATGTTTTTTACTTCTGATAAATTTTTTTGAAACATCATAGAAAAAACC
GCACACAAAATACCTTATCATATGTTACGTTTCAGTTTATGACCGCAATTTTTATTTCTTCGCACGTCTG
GGCCTCTCATGACGTCAAATCATGCTCATCGTGAAAAAGTTTTGGAGTATTTTTGGAATTTTTCAATCAA
GTGAAAGTTTATGAAATTAATTTTCCTGCTTTTGCTTTTTGGGGTTTCCCCTATTGTTTGTCAAGATTTC
GAGGACGGCGTTTTTCTTGCTAAAATCACAAGTATTGATGAGCACGATGCAAGAAAGATCGGAAGAAGGT
TTGGGTTTGAGGCTCAGTGGAAGGTGAGTAGAAGTTGATAATTTGAAAGTGGAGTAGTGTCTATGGGGTT
TTTGCCTTAAATGACAGAATACATTCCCAATATACCAAACATAACTGTTTCTACTAGTGGCCACGTGGGC
CGTGCACCTTAAGCTTGGCACTGGCCGTCGTTTTACAACGTCGTGACTGGGAAAACCCTGGCGTTACCCA
ACTTAATCGCCTTGCAGCACATCCCCCTTTCGCCAGCTGGCGTAATAGCGAAGAGGCCCGCACCGATCGC
CCTTCCCAACAGTTGCGCAGCCTGAATGGCGAATGGCGCCTGATGCGGTATTTTCTCCTTACGCATCTGT
GCGGTATTTCACACCGCATA
[142 nt withheld, positions 7651-7792]
C
[141 nt withheld, positions 7794-7934]
CCTTTGACGTTGGAGTCCACGTTCTTT
[37 nt withheld, positions 7962-7998]
ACCCTATCTCGGGCTATTCTTTTGATTTATAAGGGATTTTGCCGATTTCGGCCTATTGGTTAAAAAATGA
GCTGATTTAACAAAAATTTAACGCGAATTTTAACAAAATATTAACGTTTACAATTTTATGGTGCACTCTC
AGTACAATCTGCTCTGATGCCGCATAGTTAAGCCAGCCCCGACACCCGCCAACACCCGCTGACGCGCCCT
GACGGGCTTGTCTGCTCCCGGCATCCGCTTACAGACAAGCTGTGACCGTCTCCGGGAGCTGCATGTGTCA
GAGGTTTTCACCGTCATCACCGAAACGCGCGAGACGAAAGGGCCTCGTGATACGCCTATTTTTATAGGTT
AATGTCATGATAATAATGGTTTCTTAGACGTCAGGTGGCACTTTTCGGGGAAATGTGCGCGGAACCCCTA
TTTGTTTATTTTTCTAAATACATTCAAATATGTATCCGCTCATGAGACAATAACCCTGATAAATGCTTCA
ATAATATTGAAAAAGGAAGAGTATGAGTATTCAACATTTCCGTGTCGCCCTTATTCCCTTTTTTGCGGCA
TTTTGCCTTCCTGTTTTTGCTCACCCAGAAACGCTGGTGAAAGTAAAAGATGCTGAAGATCAGTTGGGTG
CACGAGTGGGTTACATCGAACTGGATCTCAACAGCGGTAAGATCCTTGAGAGTTTTCGCCCCGAAGAACG
TTTTCCAATGATGAGCACTTTTAAAGTTCTGCTATGTGGCGCGGTATTATCCCGTATTGACGCCGGGCAA
GAGCAACTCGGTCGCCGCATACACTATTCTCAGAATGACTTGGTTGAGTACTCACCAGTCACAGAAAAGC
ATCTTACGGATGGCATGACAGTAAGAGAATTATGCAGTGCTGCCATAACCATGAGTGATAACACTGCGGC
CAACTTACTTCTGACAACGATCGGAGGACCGAAGGAGCTAACCGCTTTTTTGCACAACATGGGGGATCAT
GTAACTCGCCTTGATCGTTGGGAACCGGAGCTGAATGAAGCCATACCAAACGACGAGCGTGACACCACGA
TGCCTGTAGCAATGGCAACAACGTTGCGCAAACTATTAACTGGCGAACTACTTACTCTAGCTTCCCGGCA
ACAATTAATAGACTGGATGGAGGCGGATAAAGTTGCAGGACCACTTCTGCGCTCGGCCCTTCCGGCTGGC
TGGTTTATTGCTGATAAATCTGGAGCCGGTGAGCGTGGGTCTCGCGGTATCATTGCAGCACTGGGGCCAG
ATGGTAAGCCCTCCCGTATCGTAGTTATCTACACGACGGGGAGTCAGGCAACTATGGATGAACGAAATAG
ACAGATCGCTGAGATAGGTGCCTCACTGATTAAGCATTGGTAACTGTCAGACCAAGTTTACTCATATATA
CTTTAGATTGATTTAAAACTTCATTTTTAATTTAAAAGGATCTAGGTGAAGATCCTTTTTGATAATCTCA
TGACCAAAATCCCTTAACGTGAGTTTTCGTTCCACTGAGCGTCAGACCCCGTAGAAAAGATCAAAGGATC
TTCTTGAGATCCTTTTTTTCTGCGCGTAATCTGCTGCTTGCAAACAAAAAAACCACCGCTACCAGCGGTG
GTTTGTTTGCCGGATCAAGAGCTACCAACTCTTTTTCCGAAGGTAACTGGCTTCAGCAGAGCGCAGATAC
CAAATACTGTTCTTCTAGTGTAGCCGTAGTTAGGCCACCACTTCAAGAACTCTGTAGCACCGCCTACATA
CCTCGCTCTGCTAATCCTGTTACCAGTGGCTGCTGCCAGTGGCGATAAGTCGTGTCTTACCGGGTTGGAC
TCAAGACGATAGTTACCGGATAAGGCGCAGCGGTCGGGCTGAACGGGGGGTTCGTGCACACAGCCCAGCT
TGGAGCGAACGACCTACACCGAACTGAGATACCTACAGCGTGAGCTATGAGAAAGCGCCACGCTTCCCGA
AGGGAGAAAGGCGGACAGGTATCCGGTAAGCGGCAGGGTCGGAACAGGAGAGCGCACGAGGGAGCTTCCA
GGGGGAAACGCCTGGTATCTTTATAGTCCTGTCGGGTTTCGCCACCTCTGACTTGAGCGTCGATTTTTGT
GATGCTCGTCAGGGGGGCGGAGCCTATGGAAAAACGCCAGCAACGCGGCCTTTTTACGGTTCCTGGCCTT
TTGCTGGCCTTTTGCTCACATGTTCTT
